>Addgene plasmid #53367 | pAtCHYb1Δ129N | depositor full sequence | sequence record 109672 | pAtCHYb1Δ129N sequence 5036 bps
GTTTGACAGCTTATCATCGACTGCACGGTGCACCAATGCTTCTGGCGTCAGGCAGCCATCGGAAGCTGTG
GTATGGCTGTGCAGGTCGTAAATCACTGCATAATTCGTGTCGCTCAAGGCGCACTCCCGTTCTGGATAAT
GTTTTTTGCGCCGACATCATAACGGTTCTGGCAAATATTCTGAAATGAGCTGTTGACAATTAATCATCCG
GCTCGTATAATGTGTGGAATTGTGAGCGGATAACAATTTCACACAGGAAACAGCGCCGCTGAGAAAAAGC
GAAGCGGCACTGCTCTTTAACAATTTATCAGACAATCTGTGTGGGCACTCGACCGGAATTATCGATTAAC
TTTATTATTAAAAATTAAAGAGGTATATATTAATGTATCGATTAAATAAGGAGGAATAAACCATGGGGGG
TTCTCATCATCATCATCATCATGGTATGGCTAGCATGACTGGTGGACAGCAAATGGGTCGGGATCTGTAC
GACGATGACGATAAGGATCGATGGGGATCTCAATGTTGGAAATGTTTGGTACATTTGCTCTCTCTGTTGG
TGCTGCTGTTGGTATGGAATTCTGGGCAAGATGGGCTCATAGAGCTCTGTGGCACGCTTCTCTATGGAAT
ATGCATGAGTCACATCACAAACCAAGAGAAGGACCGTTTGAGCTAAACGATGTTTTTGCTATAGTGAACG
CTGGTCCAGCGATTGGTCTCCTCTCTTATGGATTCTTCAATAAAGGACTCGTTCCTGGTCTCTGCTTTGG
CGCCGGGTTAGGCATAACGGTGTTTGGAATCGCCTACATGTTTGTCCACGATGGTCTCGTGCACAAGCGT
TTCCCTGTAGGTCCCATCGCCGACGTCCCTTACCTCCGAAAGGTCGCCGCCGCTCACCAGCTACATCACA
CAGACAAGTTCAATGGTGTACCATATGGACTGTTTCTTGGACCCAAGGAATTGGAAGAAGTTGGAGGAAA
TGAAGAGTTAGATAAGGAGATTAGTCGGAGAATCAAATCATACAAAAAGGCCTCGGGCTCCGGGTCGAGT
TCGAGTTCTTGACTTTAAACAAGTTTTAAATCCCAAATTCTTTTTTTGTCTTCTGTCATTATGATCATCT
TAAGACGGTCTGCGGCCGATCCGAGCTCGAGATCTGCAGCTGGTACCATATGGGAATTCGAAGCTTGGCT
GTTTTGGCGGATGAGAGAAGATTTTCAGCCTGATACAGATTAAATCAGAACGCAGAAGCGGTCTGATAAA
ACAGAATTTGCCTGGCGGCAGTAGCGCGGTGGTCCCACCTGACCCCATGCCGAACTCAGAAGTGAAACGC
CGTAGCGCCGATGGTAGTGTGGGGTCTCCCCATGCGAGAGTAGGGAACTGCCAGGCATCAAATAAAACGA
AAGGCTCAGTCGAAAGACTGGGCCTTTCGTTTTATCTGTTGTTTGTCGGTGAACGCTCTCCTGAGTAGGA
CAAATCCGCCGGGAGCGGATTTGAACGTTGCGAAGCAACGGCCCGGAGGGTGGCGGGCAGGACGCCCGCC
ATAAACTGCCAGGCATCAAATTAAGCAGAAGGCCATCCTGACGGATGGCCTTTTTGCGTTTCTACAAACT
CTTTTTGTTTATTTTTCTAAATACATTCAAATATGTATCCGCTCATGAGACAATAACCCTGATAAATGCT
TCAATAATATTGAAAAAGGAAGAGTATGAGTATTCAACATTTCCGTGTCGCCCTTATTCCCTTTTTTGCG
GCATTTTGCCTTCCTGTTTTTGCTCACCCAGAAACGCTGGTGAAAGTAAAAGATGCTGAAGATCAGTTGG
GTGCACGAGTGGGTTACATCGAACTGGATCTCAACAGCGGTAAGATCCTTGAGAGTTTTCGCCCCGAAGA
ACGTTTTCCAATGATGAGCACTTTTAAAGTTCTGCTATGTGGCGCGGTATTATCCCGTGTTGACGCCGGG
CAAGAGCAACTCGGTCGCCGCATACACTATTCTCAGAATGACTTGGTTGAGTACTCACCAGTCACAGAAA
AGCATCTTACGGATGGCATGACAGTAAGAGAATTATGCAGTGCTGCCATAACCATGAGTGATAACACTGC
GGCCAACTTACTTCTGACAACGATCGGAGGACCGAAGGAGCTAACCGCTTTTTTGCACAACATGGGGGAT
CATGTAACTCGCCTTGATCGTTGGGAACCGGAGCTGAATGAAGCCATACCAAACGACGAGCGTGACACCA
CGATGCCTGTAGCAATGGCAACAACGTTGCGCAAACTATTAACTGGCGAACTACTTACTCTAGCTTCCCG
GCAACAATTAATAGACTGGATGGAGGCGGATAAAGTTGCAGGACCACTTCTGCGCTCGGCCCTTCCGGCT
GGCTGGTTTATTGCTGATAAATCTGGAGCCGGTGAGCGTGGGTCTCGCGGTATCATTGCAGCACTGGGGC
CAGATGGTAAGCCCTCCCGTATCGTAGTTATCTACACGACGGGGAGTCAGGCAACTATGGATGAACGAAA
TAGACAGATCGCTGAGATAGGTGCCTCACTGATTAAGCATTGGTAACTGTCAGACCAAGTTTACTCATAT
ATACTTTAGATTGATTTAAAACTTCATTTTTAATTTAAAAGGATCTAGGTGAAGATCCTTTTTGATAATC
TCATGACCAAAATCCCTTAACGTGAGTTTTCGTTCCACTGAGCGTCAGACCCCGTAGAAAAGATCAAAGG
ATCTTCTTGAGATCCTTTTTTTCTGCGCGTAATCTGCTGCTTGCAAACAAAAAAACCACCGCTACCAGCG
GTGGTTTGTTTGCCGGATCAAGAGCTACCAACTCTTTTTCCGAAGGTAACTGGCTTCAGCAGAGCGCAGA
TACCAAATACTGTCCTTCTAGTGTAGCCGTAGTTAGGCCACCACTTCAAGAACTCTGTAGCACCGCCTAC
ATACCTCGCTCTGCTAATCCTGTTACCAGTGGCTGCTGCCAGTGGCGATAAGTCGTGTCTTACCGGGTTG
GACTCAAGACGATAGTTACCGGATAAGGCGCAGCGGTCGGGCTGAACGGGGGGTTCGTGCACACAGCCCA
GCTTGGAGCGAACGACCTACACCGAACTGAGATACCTACAGCGTGAGCTATGAGAAAGCGCCACGCTTCC
CGAAGGGAGAAAGGCGGACAGGTATCCGGTAAGCGGCAGGGTCGGAACAGGAGAGCGCACGAGGGAGCTT
CCAGGGGGAAACGCCTGGTATCTTTATAGTCCTGTCGGGTTTCGCCACCTCTGACTTGAGCGTCGATTTT
TGTGATGCTCGTCAGGGGGGCGGAGCCTATGGAAAAACGCCAGCAACGCGGCCTTTTTACGGTTCCTGGC
CTTTTGCTGGCCTTTTGCTCACATGTTCTTTCCTGCGTTATCCCCTGATTCTGTGGATAACCGTATTACC
GCCTTTGAGTGAGCTGATACCGCTCGCCGCAGCCGAACGACCGAGCGCAGCGAGTCAGTGAGCGAGGAAG
CGGAAGAGCGCCTGATGCGGTATTTTCTCCTTACGCATCTGTGCGGTATTTCACACCGCATATGGTGCAC
TCTCAGTACAATCTGCTCTGATGCCGCATAGTTAAGCCAGTATACACTCCGCTATCGCTACGTGACTGGG
TCATGGCTGCGCCCCGACACCCGCCAACACCCGCTGACGCGCCCTGACGGGCTTGTCTGCTCCCGGCATC
CGCTTACAGACAAGCTGTGACCGTCTCCGGGAGCTGCATGTGTCAGAGGTTTTCACCGTCATCACCGAAA
CGCGCGAGGCAGCAGATCAATTCGCGCGCGAAGGCGAAGCGGCATGCATTTACGTTGACACCATCGAATG
GTGCAAAACCTTTCGCGGTATGGCATGATAGCGCCCGGAAGAGAGTCAATTCAGGGTGGTGAATGTGAAA
CCAGTAACGTTATACGATGTCGCAGAGTATGCCGGTGTCTCTTATCAGACCGTTTCCCGCGTGGTGAACC
AGGCCAGCCACGTTTCTGCGAAAACGCGGGAAAAAGTGGAAGCGGCGATGGCGGAGCTGAATTACATTCC
CAACCGCGTGGCACAACAACTGGCGGGCAAACAGTCGTTGCTGATTGGCGTTGCCACCTCCAGTCTGGCC
CTGCACGCGCCGTCGCAAATTGTCGCGGCGATTAAATCTCGCGCCGATCAACTGGGTGCCAGCGTGGTGG
TGTCGATGGTAGAACGAAGCGGCGTCGAAGCCTGTAAAGCGGCGGTGCACAATCTTCTCGCGCAACGCGT
CAGTGGGCTGATCATTAACTATCCGCTGGATGACCAGGATGCCATTGCTGTGGAAGCTGCCTGCACTAAT
GTTCCGGCGTTATTTCTTGATGTCTCTGACCAGACACCCATCAACAGTATTATTTTCTCCCATGAAGACG
GTACGCGACTGGGCGTGGAGCATCTGGTCGCATTGGGTCACCAGCAAATCGCGCTGTTAGCGGGCCCATT
AAGTTCTGTCTCGGCGCGTCTGCGTCTGGCTGGCTGGCATAAATATCTCACTCGCAATCAAATTCAGCCG
ATAGCGGAACGGGAAGGCGACTGGAGTGCCATGTCCGGTTTTCAACAAACCATGCAAATGCTGAATGAGG
GCATCGTTCCCACTGCGATGCTGGTTGCCAACGATCAGATGGCGCTGGGCGCAATGCGCGCCATTACCGA
GTCCGGGCTGCGCGTTGGTGCGGATATCTCGGTAGTGGGATACGACGATACCGAAGACAGCTCATGTTAT
ATCCCGCCGTCAACCACCATCAAACAGGATTTTCGCCTGCTGGGGCAAACCAGCGTGGACCGCTTGCTGC
AACTCTCTCAGGGCCAGGCGGTGAAGGGCAATCAGCTGTTGCCCGTCTCACTGGTGAAAAGAAAAACCAC
CCTGGCGCCCAATACGCAAACCGCCTCTCCCCGCGCGTTGGCCGATTCATTAATGCAGCTGGCACGACAG
GTTTCCCGACTGGAAAGCGGGCAGTGAGCGCAACGCAATTAATGTGAGTTAGCGCGAATTGATCTG
Features (pLannotate 1.2.2; 20 found; start..end, strand, type, name):
      3..20      +  promoter       tet promoter (fragment): E. coli promoter for tetracycline efflux protein gene
     16..117     -  CDS            yciV (fragment): RNAAM_ECOLI - Also known as trpH From Escherichia coli (strain K12).
    193..222     +  promoter       trc promoter: strong E. coli promoter; hybrid between the trp and lac UV5 promoters
    230..246     +  protein_bind   lac operator: The lac repressor binds to the lac operator to inhibit transcription in E. coli. This inhibition can be relieved by adding lactose or isopropyl-β-D-thiogalactopyranoside (IPTG). lac repressor encoded by lacI
    263..332     +  misc_feature   rrnG antiterminator: antiterminator from the E. coli rrnG leader region (Berg et al., 1989)
    383..409     +  CDS            minicistron: synthetic cistron containing a ribosome binding site (Shine-Dalgarno sequence), for enhancing the bacterial expression of a downstream cistron (Schoner, 1997) This first cistron should terminate 3 bp upstream of the ATG for the second cistron.
    425..445     +  CDS            capTEV™ (fragment): composite tag for in vivo biotinylation, TEV protease cleavage, and 6xHis tagging
    446..478     +  CDS            T7 tag (gene 10 leader): leader peptide from bacteriophage T7 gene 10 promotes efficient translation in E. coli
    482..505     +  CDS            Xpress™ tag: Xpress™ epitope tag, including an enterokinase recognition and cleavage site
    517..1059    +  CDS            BETA-OHASE 1 (fragment): BCH1_ARATH - Also known as B1, CHY1. Experimental evidence at protein level: Swiss-Prot protein existence level 1. Nonheme diiron monooxygenase involved in the biosynthesis of xanthophylls. Specific for beta-ring hydroxylations of beta-carotene. Has also a low activity toward the beta- and epsilon-rings of alpha- carotene. No activity with acyclic carotenoids such as lycopene and neurosporene. Uses ferredoxin as an electron donor. From Arabidopsis thaliana (Mouse-ear cress).
   1270..1385    +  ncRNA          5S rRNA: Accession: RF00001 - 5S ribosomal RNA
   1389..1475    +  terminator     rrnB T1 terminator: Escherichia coli rrnB; transcription terminator T1 from the E. coli rrnB gene
   1567..1594    +  terminator     rrnB T2 terminator: transcription terminator T2 from the E. coli rrnB gene
   1614..1705    +  promoter       AmpR promoter: bla
   1706..2566    +  CDS            AmpR: β-lactamase; bla; confers resistance to ampicillin, carbenicillin, and related antibiotics
   2737..3325    +  rep_origin     ori: high-copy-number ColE1/pMB1/pBR322/pUC origin of replication
   3511..3651    -  misc_feature   bom: basis of mobility region from pBR322
   3753..3793    -  CDS            rop (fragment): Rop protein, which maintains plasmids at low copy number; rop
   3837..3914    +  promoter       lacIq promoter: lacI (mutant); In the lacIq allele, a single base change in the promoter boosts expression of the lacI gene about 10-fold.
   3915..4997    +  CDS            lacI: lac repressor; lacI; The lac repressor binds to the lac operator to inhibit transcription in E. coli. This inhibition can be relieved by adding lactose or isopropyl-β-D-thiogalactopyranoside (IPTG).
