[The description below was written by a language model from this plasmid's Addgene catalogue record and pLannotate feature annotations shown in this document.]
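Description:
pAtCHYb1Δ129N is a bacterial expression plasmid built on the pTrcHis A backbone for producing a truncated Arabidopsis thaliana beta-carotene hydroxylase 1 (chyB1, also called BETA-OHASE 1 or BCH1) in E. coli. It is maintained as a high-copy plasmid through a ColE1/pMB1-type origin and selected with ampicillin via the beta-lactamase gene. The backbone also carries a pBR322 bom region and a remnant of rop. Expression is driven by the strong hybrid trc promoter with a downstream lac operator. The plasmid supplies its own lac repressor from a lacIq-driven lacI gene, which makes transcription IPTG-responsive. An rrnG antiterminator and a translation-enhancing minicistron lie upstream of the coding region, and the rrnB T1 and T2 terminators follow the insert.

The insert lacks the codons for the first 129 amino acids of the hydroxylase, with two added codons (Met-Gly) at the new N terminus. It was made by deleting a BamHI–BglII segment from a full-length cDNA clone and self-ligating the plasmid. According to the record, the truncated reading frame sits immediately downstream of, and partly overlaps, a small vector-derived open reading frame but is not fused to it. The His-tag fragment, T7 gene 10 leader and Xpress epitope annotated upstream would therefore belong to that leader cistron rather than tagging the enzyme.

The listed total size (5062 bp) differs slightly from the annotated depositor sequence (5036 nt). The plasmid is intended for co-transformation with a beta-carotene-accumulating plasmid such as pAC-BETA or pAC-BETAipi. In such cells the truncated enzyme converts beta-carotene mainly to beta-cryptoxanthin, which makes it useful for functional analysis of carotenoid pathway enzymes and for production of this xanthophyll.
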