Addgene plasmid #53367: pAtCHYb1Δ129N
Purpose: Contains a truncated Arabidopsis beta-carotene hydroxylase cDNA, the product of which converts beta-carotene primarily to monocyclic beta-cryptoxanthin in E. coli. Use with pAC-BETA or pAC-BETAipi.
Depositing lab: Francis X Cunningham Jr. Depositing organization: University of Maryland, College Park. Publication: A study in scarlet: enzymes of ketocarotenoid biosynthesis in the flowers of Adonis aestivalis. Cunningham FX Jr, Gantt E. Plant J. 2005 Feb;41(3):478-92. 10.1111/j.1365-313X.2004.02309.x PubMed 15659105.
Backbone
  Vector backbone: pTrcHis A
  Backbone manufacturer: Invitrogen
  Backbone size w/o insert (bp): 4414
  Total vector size (bp): 5062
  Modifications to backbone: A cDNA encoding an Arabidopsis thaliana beta-carotene hydroxylase was excised from the original cDNA library plasmid [see Sun Z, Gantt E, Cunningham FX Jr (1996) Cloning and functional analysis of the beta-carotene hydroxylase of Arabidopsis thaliana. J Biol Chem. 271, 24349-24352.] with PvuII (within the cloning vector upstream of the 5’ end of the cDNA) and NotI (within the adaptor at the 3’ end of the cDNA), blunted using the Klenow enzyme, and ligated in the forward orientation in pTrcHis A that had been digested with BamHI and blunted with the Klenow enzyme. The resulting plasmid, which retained a BamHI site immediately upstream of the cDNA, was digested with BamHI, then partially digested with BglII (for which there was one site within the open reading frame of the cDNA and a second site in the vector immediately after the cDNA), and a polynucleotide of ca. 5 kB was gel purified and self-ligated. The resulting plasmid contains a truncated open reading frame (lacking codons for the first 129 amino acids) for the A. thaliana beta-carotene hydroxylase, fused at the N terminus to two codons that specify the amino acids MG and lying immediately downstream of and partially overlapping (but not fused to) a small open reading frame under the control of the strong Trc promoter. This plasmid is also known as pAtCHYb-BglII [Cunningham FX Jr, Gantt E (2007) A portfolio of plasmids for identification and analysis of carotenoid pathway enzymes: Adonis aestivalis as a case study. Photosynth Res. 92, 245-259.].
  Vector type: Bacterial Expression
Growth in bacteria
  Bacterial resistance: Ampicillin, 100 μg/mL
  Growth temperature: 37°C
  Growth strain: XL1 Blue
  Growth instructions: Can be used with pAC-BETA or pAC-BETAipi in E. coli strain TOP10 to produce beta-cryptoxanthin. For this purpose, grow liquid cultures on a platform shaker at 28 degrees Celsius for 2-3 days in darkness, or grow on agar plates at room temperature for 3-7 days.
  Copy number: High Copy
Gene/Insert
  Gene/Insert name: chyB1 (alt name: beta-carotene hydroxylase 1)
  Species: A. thaliana (mustard weed)
  Insert size (bp): 622
  Mutation: Deleted codons for the first 129 amino acids
  GenBank ID: U58919.1
  Entrez Gene: BETA-OHASE 1 (a.k.a. AT4G25700, B1, BCH1, BETA CAROTENOID HYDROXYLASE 1, beta-hydroxylase 1, chy1)
  Promoter: Trc
  Cloning method: Restriction Enzyme; 5′ cloning site BamHI (destroyed during cloning); 3′ cloning site BamHI (destroyed during cloning)
  Sequencing primers: 5′ pTrcHis-F; 3′ pTrcHis-R
Terms and licenses: Academic/Nonprofit Terms; Industry Terms: Not Available to Industry
How to cite: pAtCHYb1Δ129N was a gift from Francis X Cunningham Jr (Addgene plasmid # 53367 ; http://n2t.net/addgene:53367 ; RRID:Addgene_53367)
