>Addgene plasmid #53367 | pAtCHYb1Δ129N | addgene partial sequence | sequence record 104357 | pTrcHis-F 5'-GAGGTATATATTAATGTATCG-3'
CTCATCATCATCATCATCATGGTATGGCTAGCATGACTGGTGGACAGCAAATGGGTCGGGATCTGTACGA
CGATGACGATAAGGATCGATGGGGATCTCAATGTTGGAAATGTTTGGTACATTTGCTCTCTCTGTTGGTG
CTGCTGTTGGTATGGAATTCTGGGCAAGATGGGCTCATAGAGCTCTGTGGCACGCTTCTCTATGGAATAT
GCATGAGTCACATCACAAACCAAGAGAAGGACCGTTTGAGCTAAACGATGTTTTTGCTATAGTGAACGCT
GGTCCAGCGATTGGTCTCCTCTCTTATGGATTCTTCAATAAAGGACTCGTTCCTGGTCTCTGCTTTGGCG
CCGGGTTAGGCATAACGGTGTTTGGAATCGCCTACATGTTTGTCCACGATGGTCTCGTGCACAAGCGTTT
CCCTGTAGGTCCCATCGCCGACGTCCCTTACCTCCGAAAGGTCGCCGCCGCTCACCAGCTACATCACACA
GACAAGTTCAATGGTGTACCATATGGACTGTTTCTTGGACCCAAGGAATTGGAAGAAGTTGGAGGAAATG
AAGAGTTAGATAAGGAGATTAGTCGGAGAATCAAATCATACAAAAAGGCCTCGGGCTCCGGGTCGAGTTC
GAGTTCTTGACTTTAAACAAGTTTTAAATCCCAAATTCTTTTTTTGTCTTCTGTCATTATGATCATCTTA
AGACGGTCTGCGGCCGATCCGAGCTCGAGATCTGCAGCTGGTACCATATGGGAATTCGAAGCTTGGCTGT
TTTGGCGGATGAGAGAAGATTTTCAGCCTGATACAGATTAA
