>Addgene plasmid #53367 | pAtCHYb1Δ129N | addgene partial sequence | sequence record 104488 | pTrcHis-R 5'-cttctgcgttctgatttaatctg-3'
AACAGCCAAGCTTCGAATTCCCATATGGTACCAGCTGCAGATCTCGAGCTCGGATCGGCCGCAGACCGTC
TTAAGATGATCATAATGACAGAAGACAAAAAAAGAATTTGGGATTTAAAACTTGTTTAAAGTCAAGAACT
CGAACTCGACCCGGAGCCCGAGGCCTTTTTGTATGATTTGATTCTCCGACTAATCTCCTTATCTAACTCT
TCATTTCCTCCAACTTCTTCCAATTCCTTGGGTCCAAGAAACAGTCCATATGGTACACCATTGAACTTGT
CTGTGTGATGTAGCTGGTGAGCGGCGGCGACCTTTCGGAGGTAAGGGACGTCGGCGATGGGACCTACAGG
GAAACGCTTGTGCACGAGACCATCGTGGACAAACATGTAGGCGATTCCAAACACCGTTATGCCTAACCCG
GCGCCAAAGCAGAGACCAGGAACGAGTCCTTTATTGAAGAATCCATAAGAGAGGAGACCAATCGCTGGAC
CAGCGTTCACTATAGCAAAAACATCGTTTAGCTCAAACGGTCCTTCTCTTGGTTTGTGATGTGACTCATG
CATATTCCATAGAGAAGCGTGCCACAGAGCTCTATGAGCCCATCTTGCCCAGAATTCCATACCAACAGCA
GCACCAACAGAGAGAGCAAATGTACCAAACATTTCCAACATTGAGATCCCCATCGATCCTTATCGTCATC
GTCGTACAGATCCCGACCCATTTGCTGTCCACCAGTCATGCTAGCCATACCATGATGATGATGATGATGA
GAACCCCCCATGGTTTATTCCTCCTTATTTAATCGATACATTAATATATACCTCTTTAATT
